Addgene plasmid #220850: pDisplay-UDP1.0-IRES-mCherry-CAAX
Purpose: CMV promoter drives the expression of an extracellular UDP sensor (UDP1.0) and a membrane localized mCherry
Depositing lab: Yulong Li. Publication: Microglial P2Y(6) calcium signaling promotes phagocytosis and shapes neuroimmune responses in epileptogenesis. Umpierre AD, Li B, Ayasoufi K, Simon WL, Zhao S, Xie M, Thyen G, Hur B, Zheng J, Liang Y, Bosco DB, Maynes MA, Wu Z, Yu X, Sung J, Johnson AJ, Li Y, Wu LJ. Neuron. 2024 Apr 10:S0896-6273(24)00195-8. doi: 10.1016/j.neuron.2024.03.017. PubMed 38614103.
Backbone
  Vector backbone: pDisplay
  Backbone size w/o insert (bp): 6537
  Total vector size (bp): 8376
  Vector type: Mammalian Expression
Growth in bacteria
  Bacterial resistance: Ampicillin, 100 μg/mL
  Growth temperature: 37°C
  Growth strain: DH5alpha
  Copy number: Unknown
Gene/Insert
  Gene/Insert name: UDP1.0 (alt name: GRAB_UDP1.0)
  Species: Synthetic
  Promoter: CMV
  Cloning method: Gibson Cloning
  Sequencing primers: 5′ ATGGGCGGTAGGCGTGTA
Terms and licenses: Academic/Nonprofit Terms; Industry Terms: Not Available to Industry
Depositor comments: An insertion of D and L aa's between D157 and Q158 in NeoR/KanR was observed. This may affect its function.
How to cite: pDisplay-UDP1.0-IRES-mCherry-CAAX was a gift from Yulong Li (Addgene plasmid # 220850 ; http://n2t.net/addgene:220850 ; RRID:Addgene_220850)
