[The description below was written by a language model from this plasmid's Addgene catalogue record and pLannotate feature annotations shown in this document.]
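Description:
pDisplay-UDP1.0-IRES-mCherry-CAAX is a mammalian expression plasmid of about 8.4 kb built on the pDisplay backbone. It is propagated in E. coli through a high-copy ColE1/pUC-type origin with ampicillin selection (AmpR under its bla promoter), and it also carries an f1 origin. An SV40 promoter-driven NeoR/KanR cassette with an HSV TK polyadenylation signal is present for G418 selection in mammalian cells, but the depositor notes a two-residue insertion within this marker that may impair its function.

The payload is a single bicistronic transcript driven by the CMV enhancer/promoter and terminated by the bGH poly(A) signal. The first cistron begins with the mouse Igκ leader from pDisplay, which directs the protein into the secretory pathway, followed by UDP1.0 (GRAB_UDP1.0), a synthetic, genetically encoded sensor for extracellular UDP. The automated annotation detects a segment with similarity to a P2Y-family purinergic receptor and a GFP-derived coding region (called as cEGFP), consistent with a receptor scaffold carrying an inserted green fluorescent module. The record does not specify the exact receptor used or the design details. Downstream, an EMCV IRES allows independent translation of mCherry fused to a K-Ras-derived CAAX motif, which tethers the red protein to the plasma membrane. The PDGFRβ transmembrane domain native to pDisplay is annotated after the mCherry-CAAX coding region and appears to be a backbone remnant rather than part of either product.

The construct is used for transient expression in cultured mammalian cells. Green sensor fluorescence reports extracellular UDP, while membrane-localized mCherry marks transfected cells and can serve as a reference signal. The associated work concerns microglial P2Y6 signaling.
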