Features (pLannotate 1.2.2; 24 found; start..end, strand, type, name):
     10..389     +  enhancer       CMV enhancer: human cytomegalovirus immediate early enhancer
    390..593     +  promoter       CMV promoter: human cytomegalovirus (CMV) immediate early promoter
    589..622     +  LTR            5' LTR (truncated) (fragment): truncated 5' long terminal repeat (LTR) from HIV-1
    638..656     +  promoter       T7 promoter: promoter for bacteriophage T7 RNA polymerase
    725..787     +  sig_peptide    Igκ leader: leader sequence from mouse immunoglobulin κ light chain
    789..806     +  protein_bind   attB1 (fragment): mutant version of attB; core recombination site for the Gateway® BP reaction BP Clonase™
    881..1126    +  CDS            P2RY2: P2RY2_MERUN - Experimental evidence at transcript level: Swiss-Prot protein existence level 2. Receptor for ATP and UTP coupled to G-proteins that activate a phosphatidylinositol-calcium second messenger system. Not activated by UDP. From Meriones unguiculatus (Mongolian jird) (Gerbillus unguiculatus).
   1514..2236    +  CDS            cEGFP: cEGFP is a basic (constitutively fluorescent) green fluorescent protein published in 2008, derived from Aequorea victoria.
   2574..3159    +  misc_feature   IRES2: internal ribosome entry site (IRES) of the encephalomyocarditis virus (EMCV)
   3160..3867    +  CDS            mCherry: mCherry is a basic (constitutively fluorescent) red fluorescent protein published in 2004, derived from Discosoma sp.. It is reported to be a very rapidly-maturing monomer with low acid sensitivity.
   3868..3918    +  CDS            K-Ras (fragment): human small GTPase proto-oncoprotein
   3958..4104    +  CDS            PDGFRβ TM domain: transmembrane domain from platelet derived growth factor receptor beta
   4132..4356    +  polyA_signal   bGH poly(A) signal: bovine growth hormone polyadenylation signal
   4360..4378    +  promoter       SV40 promoter (fragment): SV40 enhancer and early promoter
   4488..5076    -  rep_origin     ori: high-copy-number ColE1/pMB1/pBR322/pUC origin of replication
   5298..5314    +  polyA_signal   bGH poly(A) signal (fragment): bovine growth hormone polyadenylation signal
   5405..5452    -  polyA_signal   HSV TK poly(A) signal: herpes simplex virus thymidine kinase polyadenylation signal (Cole and Stacy, 1985)
   5511..5663    -  CDS            ble (fragment): BLE_KLEPN - Experimental evidence at protein level: Swiss-Prot protein existence level 1. Binding protein with a strong affinity to the bleomycin family of antibiotics. Binds to CL990; an antimitotic-antibiotic compound. From Klebsiella pneumoniae.
   5684..6478    -  CDS            NeoR/KanR: aminoglycoside phosphotransferase from Tn5; aph(3')-II (or nptII); confers resistance to neomycin, kanamycin, and G418 (Geneticin®)
   6513..6866    -  promoter       SV40 promoter: SV40 enhancer and early promoter
   6868..6885    -  promoter       AmpR promoter (fragment): bla
   6926..7786    -  CDS            AmpR: β-lactamase; bla; confers resistance to ampicillin, carbenicillin, and related antibiotics
   7787..7891    -  promoter       AmpR promoter: bla
   7918..8346    +  rep_origin     f1 ori (sequence partly withheld): f1 bacteriophage origin of replication; arrow indicates direction of (+) strand synthesis
>Addgene plasmid #220850 | pDisplay-UDP1.0-IRES-mCherry-CAAX | addgene full sequence | sequence record 438197 | Addgene NGS Result
GCGCGCGTTGACATTGATTATTGACTAGTTATTAATAGTAATCAATTACGGGGTCATTAGTTCATAGCCC
ATATATGGAGTTCCGCGTTACATAACTTACGGTAAATGGCCCGCCTGGCTGACCGCCCAACGACCCCTGC
CCATTGACGTCAATAATGACGTATGTTCCCATAGTAACGCCAATAGGGACTTTCCATTGACGTCAATGGG
TGGAGTATTTACGGTAAACTGCCCACTTGGCAGTACATCAAGTGTATCATATGCCAAGTACGCCCCCTAT
TGACGTCAATGACGGTAAATGGCCCGCCTGGCATTATGCCCAGTACATGACCTTATGGGACTTTCCTACT
TGGCAGTACATCTACGTATTAGTCATCGCTATTACCATGGTGATGCGGTTTTGGCAGTACATCAATGGGC
GTGGATAGCGGTTTGACTCACGGGGATTTCCAAGTCTCCACCCCATTGACGTCAATGGGAGTTTGTTTTG
GCACCAAAATCAACGGGACTTTCCAAAATGTCGTAACAACTCCGCCCCATTGACGCAAATGGGCGGTAGG
CGTGTACGGTGGGAGGTCTATATAAGCAGAGCTCTCTGGCTAACTAGAGAACCCACTGCTTACTGGCTTA
TCGAAATTAATACGACTCACTATAGGGAGACCCAAGCTTGGTACCGAGCTCGGATCCACTAGTAACGGCC
GCCAGTGTGCTGGAATTCGCCACCATGGAGACAGACACACTCCTGCTATGGGTACTGCTGCTCTGGGTTC
CAGGTTCCACTGGTGACACAAGTTTGTACAAAAAAGTTGGCACCAGCATGGCCAACTTCACGGGGGGGAG
GAACTCGTGCACCTTCCATGAGGAATTCAAGCAGGTCCTGCTGCCCCTGGTCTACTCAGTGGTGTTCCTA
CTGGGGCTGCCACTCAATGCCGTTGTCATTGGGCAGATCTGGCTGGCCCGCAAGGCGTTGACCCGCACCA
CCATCTACATGCTGAACCTGGCCATGGCCGACCTGCTTTATGTCTGCTCCCTCCCTCTCCTCATCTACAA
CTACACCCAGAAGGATTACTGGCCCTTTGGGGACTTCACCTGCAAATTCGTCCGCTTCCAGTTCTACACC
AACCTGCACGGCAGCATCCTCTTCCTCACCTGCATCAGCGTCCAGCGCTACATGGGGATCTGCCACCCCT
TGGCCTCGTGGCACAAAAAGAAGGGAAAGAAGCTGACGTGGCTGGTGTGTGCTGCCGTGTGGTTCATCGT
CATCGCCCAGTGCCTGCCCACCTTTGTCTTCGCCTCCACCGGCACGCAGAGGAATCGCACTGTCTGCTAT
GACCTGAGCCCCCCGGACCGCTCCACATCCTACTTCCCCTATGGCATCACGTTGACCATCACCGGCTTCC
TGCTGCCCTTCGCAGCCATCCTGGCCTGCTACTGCAGCATGGCCCGCTGGCTGTGCAACCCCAAGCCGGC
CGGGCCGCGCGACACCGACGCGCTGGACCTGGAGGAGGGAGGAAACGTCTATATCAAGGCCGACAAGCAG
AAGAACGGCATCAAGGCGAACTTCCACATCCGCCACAACATCGAGGACGGCGGCGTGCAGCTCGCCTACC
ACTACCAGCAGAACACCCCCATCGGCGACGGCCCCGTGCTGCTGCCCGACAACCACTACCTGAGCGTGCA
GTCCAAACTTTCGAAAGACCCCAACGAGAAGCGCGATCACATGGTCCTGCTGGAGTTCGTGACCGCCGCC
GGGATCACTCTCGGCATGGACGAGCTGTACAAGGGCGGTACCGGAGGGAGCATGGTGAGAAAGGGCGAGG
AGCTGTTCACCGGGGTGGTGCCCATCCTGGTCGAGCTGGACGGCGACGTAAACGGCCACAAGTTCAGCGT
GTCCGGCGAGGGTGAGGGCGATGCCACCTACGGCAAGCTGACCCTGAAGTTCATCTGCACCACCGGCAAG
CTGCCCGTGCCCTGGCCCACCCTCGTGACCACCCTGACCTACGGCGTGCAGTGCTTCAGCCGCTACCCCG
ACCACATGAAGCAGCACGACTTCTTCAAGTCCGCCATGCCCGAAGGCTACATCCAGGAGCGCACCATCTT
CTTCAAGGACGACGGCAACTACAAGACCCGCGCCGAGGTGAAGTTCGAGGGCGACACCCTGGTGAACCGC
ATCGAGCTGAAGGGCATCGACTTCAAGGAGGACGGCAACATCCTGGGGCACAAGCTGGAGTACAACACCG
GAGCAGCAGCACGCTGGCGCCACGTGCAGGCCGTGCGCATGATCATCATCGTTGTCATCGTCTTCTCCAT
CAGCTTCTTCCCCTTCCACCTCACCAAGACCATCTACCTGATCGTCCGCTCCTCAGCCAGCTTGCCCTGC
CCTACCCTGCAGGCTTTTGCCATTGCCTACAAGTGCACGCGGCCCTTTGCCAGCATGAACAGCGTCCTCG
ACCCCATCCTCTTCTACTTCACCCAGCGCAAGTTTCGTGAGAGCACCCGCTATCTCCTGGACAAGATGAG
CTCCAAGTGGCGGCAAGACCACTGCATCAGCTACGGCTCCTAGTAAGCTAGCGCCCCTCTCCCTCCCCCC
CCCCTAACGTTACTGGCCGAAGCCGCTTGGAATAAGGCCGGTGTGCGTTTGTCTATATGTTATTTTCCAC
CATATTGCCGTCTTTTGGCAATGTGAGGGCCCGGAAACCTGGCCCTGTCTTCTTGACGAGCATTCCTAGG
GGTCTTTCCCCTCTCGCCAAAGGAATGCAAGGTCTGTTGAATGTCGTGAAGGAAGCAGTTCCTCTGGAAG
CTTCTTGAAGACAAACAACGTCTGTAGCGACCCTTTGCAGGCAGCGGAACCCCCCACCTGGCGACAGGTG
CCTCTGCGGCCAACGCCACGTGTATAAGATACACCTGCAAAGGCGGCACAACCCCAGTGCCACGTTGTGA
GTTGGATAGTTGTGGAAAGAGTCAAATGGCTCTCCTCAAGCGTATTCAACAAGGGGCTGAAGGATGCCCA
GAAGGTACCCCATTGTATGGGATCTGATCTGGGGCCTCGGTACACATGCTTTACATGTGTTTAGTCGAGG
TTAAAAAAACGTCTAGGCCCCCCGAACCACGGGGACGTGGTTTTCCTTTGAAAAACACGATGATAATATG
GCCACAACCATGGTGAGCAAGGGCGAGGAGGATAACATGGCCATCATCAAGGAGTTCATGCGCTTCAAGG
TGCACATGGAGGGCTCCGTGAACGGCCACGAGTTCGAGATCGAGGGCGAGGGCGAGGGCCGCCCCTACGA
GGGCACCCAGACCGCCAAGCTGAAGGTGACCAAGGGTGGCCCCCTGCCCTTCGCCTGGGACATCCTGTCC
CCTCAGTTCATGTACGGCTCCAAGGCCTACGTGAAGCACCCCGCCGACATCCCCGACTACTTGAAGCTGT
CCTTCCCCGAGGGCTTCAAGTGGGAGCGCGTGATGAACTTCGAGGACGGCGGCGTGGTGACCGTGACCCA
GGACTCCTCCCTGCAGGACGGCGAGTTCATCTACAAGGTGAAGCTGCGCGGCACCAACTTCCCCTCCGAC
GGCCCCGTAATGCAGAAGAAGACCATGGGCTGGGAGGCCTCCTCCGAGCGGATGTACCCCGAGGACGGCG
CCCTGAAGGGCGAGATCAAGCAGAGGCTGAAGCTGAAGGACGGCGGCCACTACGACGCTGAGGTCAAGAC
CACCTACAAGGCCAAGAAGCCCGTGCAGCTGCCCGGCGCCTACAACGTCAACATCAAGTTGGACATCACC
TCCCACAACGAGGACTACACCATCGTGGAACAGTACGAACGCGCCGAGGGCCGCCACTCCACCGGCGGCA
TGGACGAGCTGTACAAGGATGGTAAAAAGAAGAAAAAGAAGTCAAAGACAAAGTGTGTAATTATGTAAGT
CGACGAACAAAAACTCATCTCAGAAGAGGATCTGAATGCTGTGGGCCAGGACACGCAGGAGGTCATCGTG
GTGCCACACTCCTTGCCCTTTAAGGTGGTGGTGATCTCAGCCATCCTGGCCCTGGTGGTGCTCACCATCA
TCTCCCTTATCATCCTCATCATGCTTTGGCAGAAGAAGCCACGTTAGGCGGCCGCTCGAGATCAGCCTCG
ACTGTGCCTTCTAGTTGCCAGCCATCTGTTGTTTGCCCCTCCCCCGTGCCTTCCTTGACCCTGGAAGGTG
CCACTCCCACTGTCCTTTCCTAATAAAATGAGGAAATTGCATCGCATTGTCTGAGTAGGTGTCATTCTAT
TCTGGGGGGTGGGGTGGGGCAGGACAGCAAGGGGGAGGATTGGGAAGACAATAGCAGGCATGCTGGGGAT
GCGGTGGGCTCTATGGCTTCTGAGGCGGAAAGAACCAGTGGCGGTAATACGGTTATCCACAGAATCGGGG
GATAACGCAGGAAAGAACATGTGAGCAAAAGGCCAGCAAAAGGCCAGGAACCGTAAAAAGGCCGCGTTGC
TGGCGTTTTTCCATAGGCTCCGCCCCCCTGACGAGCATCACAAAAATCGACGCTCAAGTCAGAGGTGGCG
AAACCCGACAGGACTATAAAGATACCAGGCGTTTCCCCCTGGAAGCTCCCTCGTGCGCTCTCCTGTTCCG
ACCCTGCCGCTTACCGGATACCTGTCCGCCTTTCTCCCTTCGGGAAGCGTGGCGCTTTCTCATAGCTCAC
GCTGTAGGTATCTCAGTTCGGTGTAGGTCGTTCGCTCCAAGCTGGGCTGTGTGCACGAACCCCCCGTTCA
GCCCGACCGCTGCGCCTTATCCGGTAACTATCGTCTTGAGTCCAACCCGGTAAGACGCGACTTATCGCCA
CTGGCAGCAGCCACTGGTAACAGGATTAGCAGAGCGAGGTATGTAGGCGGTGCTACAGAGTTCTTGAAGT
GGTGGCCTAACTACGGCTACACTAGAAGAACAGTATTTGGTATCTGCGCTCTGCTGAAGCCAGTTACCTT
CGGAAAAAGAGTTGGTAGCTCTTGATCCGGCAAACAAACCACCGCTGGTAGCGGTGGTTTTTTTGTTTGC
AAGCAGCAGATTACGCGCAGAAAAAAAGGATCTCAAGAAGATCCTTTGATCTTTTCTACGGGGTCTGACG
CTCAGTGGAACGAAAACTCACGTTAAGGGATTTTGGTCATGAGATTATCAAAAAGGATCTTCACCTAGAT
CCTTTTAAATTAAAAATGAAGTTTTAAATCAATCTAAAGTATATATGAGTAACCTGAGGCTATGGCAGGG
CCTGCCGCCCCGACGTTGGCTGCGAGCCCTGGGCCTTCACCCGAACTTGGGGGGTGGGGTGGGGAAAAGG
AAGAAACGCGGGCGTATTGGCCCCAATGGGGTCTCGGTGGGGTATCGACAGAGTGCCAGCCCTGGGACCG
AACCCCGCGTTTATGAACAAACGACCCAACACCGTGCGTTTTATTCTGTCTTTTTATTGCCGTCATAGCG
CGGGTTCCTTCCGGTATTGTCTCCTTCCGTGTTTCAGTTAGCCTCCCCCTAGGGTGGGCGAAGAACTCCA
GCATGAGATCCCCGCGCTGGAGGATCATCCAGCCGGCGTCCCGGAAAACGATTCCGAAGCCCAACCTTTC
ATAGAAGGCGGCGGTGGAATCGAAATCTCGTGATGGCAGGTTGGGCGTCGCTTGGTCGGTCATTTCGAAC
CCCAGAGTCCCGCTCAGAAGAACTCGTCAAGAAGGCGATAGAAGGCGATGCGCTGCGAATCGGGAGCGGC
GATACCGTAAAGCACGAGGAAGCGGTCAGCCCATTCGCCGCCAAGCTCTTCAGCAATATCACGGGTAGCC
AACGCTATGTCCTGATAGCGGTCCGCCACACCCAGCCGGCCACAGTCGATGAATCCAGAAAAGCGGCCAT
TTTCCACCATGATATTCGGCAAGCAGGCATCGCCATAGGTCACGACGAGATCCTCGCCGTCGGGCATGCT
CGCCTTGAGCCTGGCGAACAGTTCGGCTGGCGCGAGCCCCTGATGCTCTTCGTCCAGATCATCCTGATCG
ACAAGACCGGCTTCCATCCGAGTACGTGCTCGCTCGATGCGATGTTTCGCTTGGTGGTCGAATGGGCAGG
TAGCCGGATCAAGCGTATGCAGCCGCCGCATTGCATCAGCCATGATGGATACTTTCTCGGCAGGAGCAAG
GTGAGATGACAGGAGATCCTGCCCCGGCACTTCGCCCAATAGCAGCCAGTCCCTTCCCGCTTCAGTGACA
ACGTCGAGCACAGCTGCGCAAGGAACGCCCGTCGTGGCCAGCCACGATAGCCGCGCTGCCTCGTCTTGCA
GTTCATTCAGGGCACCGGACAGGTCGGTCTTGACAAAAAGAACCGGGCGCCCCTGCGCTGACAGCCGGAA
CACGGCGGCATCAGAGCAGCCGATTGTCTGTTGTGCCCAGTCATAGCCGAATAGCCTCTCCACCCAAGCG
GCCGGAGAACCTGCGTGCAATCCATCTTGTTCAATCATGCGAAACGATCCTCATCCTGTCTCTTGATCGA
TCTTTGCAAAAGCCTAGGCCTCCAAAAAAGCCTCCTCACTACTTCTGGAATAGCTCAGAGGCCGGGCCTC
GGCCTCTGCATAAATAAAAAAAATTAGTCAGCCATGGGGCGGAGAATGGGCGGAACTGGGCGGAGTTAGG
GGCGGAATGGGCGGAGTTAGGGGCGGGACTATGGTTGCTGACTAATTGAGATGCATGCTTTGCATACTTC
TGCCTGCTGGGGAGCCTGGGGACTTTCCACACCTGGTTGCTGACTAATTGAGATGCATGCTTTGCATACT
TCTGCCTGCTGGGGAGCCTGGGGACTTTCCACACCCTAACTGACACACATTCCACAGCTGGTTCTTTCCG
CCTCAGGACTCTTCCTTTTTCAATAAATCAATCTAAAGTATATATGAGTAAACTTGGTCTGACAGTTACC
AATGCTTAATCAGTGAGGCACCTATCTCAGCGATCTGTCTATTTCGTTCATCCATAGTTGCCTGACTCCC
CGTCGTGTAGATAACTACGATACGGGAGGGCTTACCATCTGGCCCCAGTGCTGCAATGATACCGCGAGAC
CCACGCTCACCGGCTCCAGATTTATCAGCAATAAACCAGCCAGCCGGAAGGGCCGAGCGCAGAAGTGGTC
CTGCAACTTTATCCGCCTCCATCCAGTCTATTAATTGTTGCCGGGAAGCTAGAGTAAGTAGTTCGCCAGT
TAATAGTTTGCGCAACGTTGTTGCCATTGCTACAGGCATCGTGGTGTCACGCTCGTCGTTTGGTATGGCT
TCATTCAGCTCCGGTTCCCAACGATCAAGGCGAGTTACATGATCCCCCATGTTGTGCAAAAAAGCGGTTA
GCTCCTTCGGTCCTCCGATCGTTGTCAGAAGTAAGTTGGCCGCAGTGTTATCACTCATGGTTATGGCAGC
ACTGCATAATTCTCTTACTGTCATGCCATCCGTAAGATGCTTTTCTGTGACTGGTGAGTACTCAACCAAG
TCATTCTGAGAATAGTGTATGCGGCGACCGAGTTGCTCTTGCCCGGCGTCAATACGGGATAATACCGCGC
CACATAGCAGAACTTTAAAAGTGCTCATCATTGGAAAACGTTCTTCGGGGCGAAAACTCTCAAGGATCTT
ACCGCTGTTGAGATCCAGTTCGATGTAACCCACTCGTGCACCCAACTGATCTTCAGCATCTTTTACTTTC
ACCAGCGTTTCTGGGTGAGCAAAAACAGGAAGGCAAAATGCCGCAAAAAAGGGAATAAGGGCGACACGGA
AATGTTGAATACTCATACTCTTCCTTTTTCAATATTATTGAAGCATTTATCAGGGTTATTGTCTCATGAG
CGGATACATATTTGAATGTATTTAGAAAAATAAACAAATAGGGGTTCCGCGCACATTTCCCCGAAAAGTG
CCACCTG
[124 nt withheld, positions 7918-8041]
C
[91 nt withheld, positions 8043-8133]
A
[49 nt withheld, positions 8135-8183]
CCTTTGACGTTGGAGTCCACGTTCTTT
[37 nt withheld, positions 8211-8247]
ACCCTATCTCGGTCTATTCTTTTGATTTATAAGGGATTTTGCCGATTTCGGCCTATTGGTTAAAAAATGA
GCTGATTTAACAAAAATTTAACGCGAATTTTAACAAAATATTAACGCTTACAATTTAC
